>Addgene plasmid #143673 | TFORF2922 | addgene full sequence | sequence record 400497 | Addgene NGS Result
TTAATGTAGTCTTATGCAATACTCTTGTAGTCTTGCAACATGGTAACGATGAGTTAGCAACATGCCTTAC
AAGGAGAGAAAAAGCACCGTGCATGCCGATTGGTGGAAGTAAGGTGGTACGATCGTGCCTTATTAGGAAG
GCAACAGACGGGTCTGACATGGATTGGACGAACCACTGAATTGCCGCATTGCAGAGATATTGTATTTAAG
TGCCTAGCTCGATACATAAACGGGTCTCTCTGGTTAGACCAGATCTGAGCCTGGGAGCTCTCTGGCTAAC
TAGGGAACCCACTGCTTAAGCCTCAATAAAGCTTGCCTTGAGTGCTTCAAGTAGTGTGTGCCCGTCTGTT
GTGTGACTCTGGTAACTAGAGATCCCTCAGACCCTTTTAGTCAGTGTGGAAAATCTCTAGCAGTGGCGCC
CGAACAGGGACTTGAAAGCGAAAGGGAAACCAGAGGAGCTCTCTCGACGCAGGACTCGGCTTGCTGAAGC
GCGCACGGCAAGAGGCGAGGGGCGGCGACTGGTGAGTACGCCAAAAATTTTGACTAGCGGAGGCTAGAAG
GAGAGAGATGGGTGCGAGAGCGTCAGTATTAAGCGGGGGAGAATTAGATCGCGATGGGAAAAAATTCGGT
TAAGGCCAGGGGGAAAGAAAAAATATAAATTAAAACATATAGTATGGGCAAGCAGGGAGCTAGAACGATT
CGCAGTTAATCCTGGCCTGTTAGAAACATCAGAAGGCTGTAGACAAATACTGGGACAGCTACAACCATCC
CTTCAGACAGGATCAGAAGAACTTAGATCATTATATAATACAGTAGCAACCCTCTATTGTGTGCATCAAA
GGATAGAGATAAAAGACACCAAGGAAGCTTTAGACAAGATAGAGGAAGAGCAAAACAAAAGTAAGACCAC
CGCACAGCAAGCGGCCGCTGATCTTCAGACCTGGAGGAGGAGATATGAGGGACAATTGGAGAAGTGAATT
ATATAAATATAAAGTAGTAAAAATTGAACCATTAGGAGTAGCACCCACCAAGGCAAAGAGAAGAGTGGTG
CAGAGAGAAAAAAGAGCAGTGGGAATAGGAGCTTTGTTCCTTGGGTTCTTGGGAGCAGCAGGAAGCACTA
TGGGCGCAGCGTCAATGACGCTGACGGTACAGGCCAGACAATTATTGTCTGGTATAGTGCAGCAGCAGAA
CAATTTGCTGAGGGCTATTGAGGCGCAACAGCATCTGTTGCAACTCACAGTCTGGGGCATCAAGCAGCTC
CAGGCAAGAATCCTGGCTGTGGAAAGATACCTAAAGGATCAACAGCTCCTGGGGATTTGGGGTTGCTCTG
GAAAACTCATTTGCACCACTGCTGTGCCTTGGAATGCTAGTTGGAGTAATAAATCTCTGGAACAGATTTG
GAATCACACGACCTGGATGGAGTGGGACAGAGAAATTAACAATTACACAAGCTTAATACACTCCTTAATT
GAAGAATCGCAAAACCAGCAAGAAAAGAATGAACAAGAATTATTGGAATTAGATAAATGGGCAAGTTTGT
GGAATTGGTTTAACATAACAAATTGGCTGTGGTATATAAAATTATTCATAATGATAGTAGGAGGCTTGGT
AGGTTTAAGAATAGTTTTTGCTGTACTTTCTATAGTGAATAGAGTTAGGCAGGGATATTCACCATTATCG
TTTCAGACCCACCTCCCAACCCCGAGGGGACCCATGCATTGCATCTCAATTAGTCAGCAACCAGGTGTGG
AAAGTCCCCAGGCTCCCCAGCAGGCAGAAGTATGCAAAGCATGCGTCTCAATTAGTCAGCAACCATAGTC
CCGCCCCTAACTCCGCCCATCCCGCCCCTAACTCCGCCCAGTTCCGCCCATTCTCCGCCCCATGGCTGAC
TAATTTTTTTTATTTATGCAGAGGCCGAGGCCGCCTCGGCCTCTGAGCTATTCCAGAAGTAGTGAGGAGG
CTTTTTTGGAGGCCTAGGCTTTTGCAAAAAGCTTTCTAGAGGTACCACCGGAGCTTACCATGACCGAGTA
CAAGCCCACGGTGCGCCTCGCCACCCGCGACGACGTCCCCAGGGCCGTACGCACCCTCGCCGCCGCGTTC
GCCGACTACCCCGCCACGCGCCACACCGTCGATCCGGACCGCCACATCGAGCGGGTCACCGAGCTGCAAG
AACTCTTCCTCACGCGCGTCGGGCTCGACATCGGCAAGGTGTGGGTCGCGGACGACGGCGCCGCCGTGGC
GGTCTGGACCACGCCGGAGAGCGTCGAAGCGGGGGCGGTGTTCGCCGAGATCGGCCCGCGCATGGCCGAG
TTGAGCGGTTCCCGGCTGGCCGCGCAGCAACAGATGGAAGGCCTCCTGGCGCCGCACCGGCCCAAGGAGC
CCGCGTGGTTCCTGGCCACCGTCGGCGTCTCGCCCGACCACCAGGGCAAGGGTCTGGGCAGCGCCGTCGT
GCTCCCCGGAGTGGAGGCGGCCGAGCGCGCCGGGGTGCCCGCCTTCCTGGAGACCTCCGCGCCCCGCAAC
CTCCCCTTCTACGAGCGGCTCGGCTTCACCGTCACCGCCGACGTCGAGGTGCCCGAAGGACCGCGCACCT
GGTGCATGACCCGCAAGCCCGGTGCCAGTTAACGAATTCTAGATCTTGAGACAAATGGCAGTATTCATCC
ACAATTTTAAAAGAAAAGGGGGGATTGGGGGGTACAGTGCAGGGGAAAGAATAGTAGACATAATAGCAAC
AGACATACAAACTAAAGAATTACAAAAACAAATTACAAAAATTCAAAATTTTCGGGTTTATTACAGGGAC
AGCAGAGATCCACTTTGGCGCCGGCTCGAGGCCTGCAGGTGCAAAGATGGATAAAGTTTTAAACAGAGAG
GAATCTTTGCAGCTAATGGACCTTCTAGGTCTTGAAAGGAGTGGGAATTGGCTCCGGTGCCCGTCAGTGG
GCAGAGCGCACATCGCCCACAGTCCCCGAGAAGTTGGGGGGAGGGGTCGGCAATTGAACCGGTGCCTAGA
GAAGGTGGCGCGGGGTAAACTGGGAAAGTGATGTCGTGTACTGGCTCCGCCTTTTTCCCGAGGGTGGGGG
AGAACCGTATATAAGTGCAGTAGTCGCCGTGAACGTTCTTTTTCGCAACGGGTTTGCCGCCAGAACACAG
GTAAGTGCCGTGTGTGGTTCCCGCGGGCCTGGCCTCTTTACGGGTTATGGCCCTTGCGTGCCTTGAATTA
CTTCCACCTGGCTGCAGTACGTGATTCTTGATCCCGAGCTTCGGGTTGGAAGTGGGTGGGAGAGTTCGAG
GCCTTGCGCTTAAGGAGCCCCTTCGCCTCGTGCTTGAGTTGAGGCCTGGCCTGGGCGCTGGGGCCGCCGC
GTGCGAATCTGGTGGCACCTTCGCGCCTGTCTCGCTGCTTTCGATAAGTCTCTAGCCATTTAAAATTTTT
GATGACCTGCTGCGACGCTTTTTTTCTGGCAAGATAGTCTTGTAAATGCGGGCCAAGATCTGCACACTGG
TATTTCGGTTTTTGGGGCCGCGGGCGGCGACGGGGCCCGTGCGTCCCAGCGCACATGTTCGGCGAGGCGG
GGCCTGCGAGCGCGGCCACCGAGAATCGGACGGGGGTAGTCTCAAGCTGGCCGGCCTGCTCTGGTGCCTG
GCCTCGCGCCGCCGTGTATCGCCCCGCCCTGGGCGGCAAGGCTGGCCCGGTCGGCACCAGTTGCGTGAGC
GGAAAGATGGCCGCTTCCCGGCCCTGCTGCAGGGAGCTCAAAATGGAGGACGCGGCGCTCGGGAGAGCGG
GCGGGTGAGTCACCCACACAAAGGAAAAGGGCCTTTCCGTCCTCAGCCGTCGCTTCATGTGACTCCACGG
AGTACCGGGCGCCGTCCAGGCACCTCGATTAGTTCTCGAGCTTTTGGAGTACGTCGTCTTTAGGTTGGGG
GGAGGGGTTTTATGCGATGGAGTTTCCCCACACTGAGTGGGTGGAGACTGAAGTTAGGCCAGCTTGGCAC
TTGATGTAATTCTCCTTGGAATTTGCCCTTTTTGAGTTTGGATCTTGGTTCATTCTCAAGCCTCAGACAG
TGGTTCAAAGTTTTTTTCTTCCATTTCAGGTGTCGTGAGGCTAGCACCGCCACCATGGATGAATTTCATC
CTTTCATCGAAGCACTTCTGCCCCACGTCCGAGCCTTTGCCTACACATGGTTCAACCTGCAGGCCCGAAA
ACGAAAATACTTCAAAAAACATGAAAAGCGTATGTCAAAAGAAGAAGAGAGAGCCGTGAAGGATGAATTG
CTAAGTGAAAAACCAGAGGTCAAGCAGAAGTGGGCATCTCGACTTCTGGCAAAGTTGCGGAAAGATATCC
GACCCGAATATCGAGAGGATTTTGTTCTTACAGTTACAGGGAAAAAACCTCCATGTTGTGTTCTTTCCAA
CCCAGACCAGAAAGGCAAGATGCGAAGAATTGACTGCCTCCGCCAGGCAGATAAAGTCTGGAGGTTGGAC
CTTGTTATGGTGATTTTGTTTAAAGGTATTCCGCTGGAAAGTACTGATGGCGAGCGCCTTGTAAAGTCCC
CACAATGCTCTAATCCAGGGCTCTGTGTCCAACCCCATCACATAGGGGTTTCTGTTAAGGAACTCGATTT
ATATTTGGCATACTTTGTGCATGCAGCAGATTCAAGTCAATCTGAAAGTCCCAGCCAGCCAAGTGACGCT
GACATTAAGGACCAGCCAGAAAATGGACATTTGGGCTTCCAGGACAGTTTTGTCACATCAGGTGTTTTTA
GTGTCACTGAGCTAGTAAGAGTGTCACAGACACCAATAGCTGCAGGAACTGGCCCAAATTTTTCTCTCTC
AGATTTGGAAAGTTCTTCATACTACAGCATGAGTCCAGGAGCAATGAGGAGGTCTTTACCCAGCACATCC
TCTACGAGCTCCACAAAGCGCCTCAAGTCTGTGGAGGATGAAATGGACAGTCCTGGTGAGGAGCCATTTT
ATACAGGCCAAGGGCGCTCCCCAGGAAGTGGCAGTCAGTCAAGTGGATGGCATGAAGTGGAGCCAGGAAT
GCCATCTCCAACCACACTGAAGAAGTCGGAGAAGTCTGGTTTCAGCAGCCCCTCCCCTTCACAGACCTCC
TCCCTGGGAACGGCGTTCACACAGCATCACCGACCTGTCATTACAGGACCCAGAGCAAGTCCGCATGCAA
CACCATCGACTCTTCATTTCCCGACATCACCCATTATCCAGCAGCCTGGGCCTTACTTCTCACACCCAGC
CATCCGCTATCACCCTCAGGAGACGCTGAAAGAATTTGTCCAACTTGTCTGCCCTGATGCTGGTCAGCAG
GCTGGACAGGTGGGGTTCCTCAATCCCAATGGGAGCAGCCAAGGCAAGGTGCACAACCCATTCCTTCCCA
CCCCAATGTTGCCACCGCCACCGCCACCACCGATGGCCAGGCCTGTGCCTCTGCCGGTGCCAGACACAAA
GCCTCCAACCACGTCAACAGAAGGAGGTGCAGCCTCCCCCACGTCACCAACCTACTCGACACCCAGCACC
TCCCCCGCAAACCGATTCGTCAGTGTTGGACCACGGGATCCAAGCTTTGTAAATATCCCTCAACAGACAC
AGTCCTGGTACCTGGGATAGTAATGAACTAGTCCGTAACTTGAAAGTATTTCGATTTCTTGGCTTTATAT
ATCTTGTGGAAAGGACGACTAAAGCGGGACGCTAAGTTACGGACGCGTTAAGTCGACAATCAACCTCTGG
ATTACAAAATTTGTGAAAGATTGACTGGTATTCTTAACTATGTTGCTCCTTTTACGCTATGTGGATACGC
TGCTTTAATGCCTTTGTATCATGCTATTGCTTCCCGTATGGCTTTCATTTTCTCCTCCTTGTATAAATCC
TGGTTGCTGTCTCTTTATGAGGAGTTGTGGCCCGTTGTCAGGCAACGTGGCGTGGTGTGCACTGTGTTTG
CTGACGCAACCCCCACTGGTTGGGGCATTGCCACCACCTGTCAGCTCCTTTCCGGGACTTTCGCTTTCCC
CCTCCCTATTGCCACGGCGGAACTCATCGCCGCCTGCCTTGCCCGCTGCTGGACAGGGGCTCGGCTGTTG
GGCACTGACAATTCCGTGGTGTTGTCGGGGAAATCATCGTCCTTTCCTTGGCTGCTCGCCTGTGTTGCCA
CCTGGATTCTGCGCGGGACGTCCTTCTGCTACGTCCCTTCGGCCCTCAATCCAGCGGACCTTCCTTCCCG
CGGCCTGCTGCCGGCTCTGCGGCCTCTTCCGCGTCTTCGCCTTCGCCCTCAGACGAGTCGGATCTCCCTT
TGGGCCGCCTCCCCGCGTCGACTTTAAGACCAATGACTTACAAGGCAGCTGTAGATCTTAGCCACTTTTT
AAAAGAAAAGGGGGGACTGGAAGGGCTAATTCACTCCCAACGAAGACAAGATCTGCTTTTTGCTTGTACT
GGGTCTCTCTGGTTAGACCAGATCTGAGCCTGGGAGCTCTCTGGCTAACTAGGGAACCCACTGCTTAAGC
CTCAATAAAGCTTGCCTTGAGTGCTTCAAGTAGTGTGTGCCCGTCTGTTGTGTGACTCTGGTAACTAGAG
ATCCCTCAGACCCTTTTAGTCAGTGTGGAAAATCTCTAGCAGTACGTATAGTAGTTCATGTCATCTTATT
ATTCAGTATTTATAACTTGCAAAGAAATGAATATCAGAGAGTGAGAGGAACTTGTTTATTGCAGCTTATA
ATGGTTACAAATAAAGCAATAGCATCACAAATTTCACAAATAAAGCATTTTTTTCACTGCATTCTAGTTG
TGGTTTGTCCAAACTCATCAATGTATCTTATCATGTCTGGCTCTAGCTATCCCGCCCCTAACTCCGCCCA
TCCCGCCCCTAACTCCGCCCAGTTCCGCCCATTCTCCGCCCCATGGCTGACTAATTTTTTTTATTTATGC
AGAGGCCGAGGCCGCCTCGGCCTCTGAGCTATTCCAGAAGTAGTGAGGAGGCTTTTTTGGAGGCCTAGGG
ACGTACCCAATTCGCCCTATAGTGAGTCGTATTACGCGCGCTCACTGGCCGTCGTTTTACAACGTCGTGA
CTGGGAAAACCCTGGCGTTACCCAACTTAATCGCCTTGCAGCACATCCCCCTTTCGCCAGCTGGCGTAAT
AGCGAAGAGGCCCGCACCGATCGCCCTTCCCAACAGTTGCGCAGCCTGAATGGCGAATGGG
[124 nt withheld, positions 7202-7325]
C
[91 nt withheld, positions 7327-7417]
A
[49 nt withheld, positions 7419-7467]
CCTTTGACGTTGGAGTCCACGTTCTTT
[37 nt withheld, positions 7495-7531]
ACCCTATCTCGGTCTATTCTTTTGATTTATAAGGGATTTTGCCGATTTCGGCCTATTGGTTAAAAAATGA
GCTGATTTAACAAAAATTTAACGCGAATTTTAACAAAATATTAACGCTTACAATTTAGGTGGCACTTTTC
GGGGAAATGTGCGCGGAACCCCTATTTGTTTATTTTTCTAAATACATTCAAATATGTATCCGCTCATGAG
ACAATAACCCTGATAAATGCTTCAATAATATTGAAAAAGGAAGAGTATGAGTATTCAACATTTCCGTGTC
GCCCTTATTCCCTTTTTTGCGGCATTTTGCCTTCCTGTTTTTGCTCACCCAGAAACGCTGGTGAAAGTAA
AAGATGCTGAAGATCAGTTGGGTGCACGAGTGGGTTACATCGAACTGGATCTCAACAGCGGTAAGATCCT
TGAGAGTTTTCGCCCCGAAGAACGTTTTCCAATGATGAGCACTTTTAAAGTTCTGCTATGTGGCGCGGTA
TTATCCCGTATTGACGCCGGGCAAGAGCAACTCGGTCGCCGCATACACTATTCTCAGAATGACTTGGTTG
AGTACTCACCAGTCACAGAAAAGCATCTTACGGATGGCATGACAGTAAGAGAATTATGCAGTGCTGCCAT
AACCATGAGTGATAACACTGCGGCCAACTTACTTCTGACAACGATCGGAGGACCGAAGGAGCTAACCGCT
TTTTTGCACAACATGGGGGATCATGTAACTCGCCTTGATCGTTGGGAACCGGAGCTGAATGAAGCCATAC
CAAACGACGAGCGTGACACCACGATGCCTGTAGCAATGGCAACAACGTTGCGCAAACTATTAACTGGCGA
ACTACTTACTCTAGCTTCCCGGCAACAATTAATAGACTGGATGGAGGCGGATAAAGTTGCAGGACCACTT
CTGCGCTCGGCCCTTCCGGCTGGCTGGTTTATTGCTGATAAATCTGGAGCCGGTGAGCGTGGGTCTCGCG
GTATCATTGCAGCACTGGGGCCAGATGGTAAGCCCTCCCGTATCGTAGTTATCTACACGACGGGGAGTCA
GGCAACTATGGATGAACGAAATAGACAGATCGCTGAGATAGGTGCCTCACTGATTAAGCATTGGTAACTG
TCAGACCAAGTTTACTCATATATACTTTAGATTGATTTAAAACTTCATTTTTAATTTAAAAGGATCTAGG
TGAAGATCCTTTTTGATAATCTCATGACCAAAATCCCTTAACGTGAGTTTTCGTTCCACTGAGCGTCAGA
CCCCGTAGAAAAGATCAAAGGATCTTCTTGAGATCCTTTTTTTCTGCGCGTAATCTGCTGCTTGCAAACA
AAAAAACCACCGCTACCAGCGGTGGTTTGTTTGCCGGATCAAGAGCTACCAACTCTTTTTCCGAAGGTAA
CTGGCTTCAGCAGAGCGCAGATACCAAATACTGTTCTTCTAGTGTAGCCGTAGTTAGGCCACCACTTCAA
GAACTCTGTAGCACCGCCTACATACCTCGCTCTGCTAATCCTGTTACCAGTGGCTGCTGCCAGTGGCGAT
AAGTCGTGTCTTACCGGGTTGGACTCAAGACGATAGTTACCGGATAAGGCGCAGCGGTCGGGCTGAACGG
GGGGTTCGTGCACACAGCCCAGCTTGGAGCGAACGACCTACACCGAACTGAGATACCTACAGCGTGAGCT
ATGAGAAAGCGCCACGCTTCCCGAAGGGAGAAAGGCGGACAGGTATCCGGTAAGCGGCAGGGTCGGAACA
GGAGAGCGCACGAGGGAGCTTCCAGGGGGAAACGCCTGGTATCTTTATAGTCCTGTCGGGTTTCGCCACC
TCTGACTTGAGCGTCGATTTTTGTGATGCTCGTCAGGGGGGCGGAGCCTATGGAAAAACGCCAGCAACGC
GGCCTTTTTACGGTTCCTGGCCTTTTGCTGGCCTTTTGCTCACATGTTCTTTCCTGCGTTATCCCCTGAT
TCTGTGGATAACCGTATTACCGCCTTTGAGTGAGCTGATACCGCTCGCCGCAGCCGAACGACCGAGCGCA
GCGAGTCAGTGAGCGAGGAAGCGGAAGAGCGCCCAATACGCAAACCGCCTCTCCCCGCGCGTTGGCCGAT
TCATTAATGCAGCTGGCACGACAGGTTTCCCGACTGGAAAGCGGGCAGTGAGCGCAACGCAATTAATGTG
AGTTAGCTCACTCATTAGGCACCCCAGGCTTTACACTTTATGCTTCCGGCTCGTATGTTGTGTGGAATTG
TGAGCGGATAACAATTTCACACAGGAAACAGCTATGACCATGATTACGCCAAGCGCGCAATTAACCCTCA
CTAAAGGGAACAAAAGCTGGAGCTGCAAGC
Features (pLannotate 1.2.2; 31 found; start..end, strand, type, name):
      5..231     +  promoter       RSV promoter: Rous sarcoma virus enhancer/promoter
    232..412     +  LTR            5' LTR (truncated): truncated 5' long terminal repeat (LTR) from HIV-1
    459..584     +  misc_feature   HIV-1 Ψ: packaging signal of human immunodeficiency virus type 1
    568..931     +  CDS            HIV-1 gag (fragment): gag protein from human immunodeficiency virus 1; gag
   1077..1310    +  misc_feature   RRE: The Rev response element (RRE) of HIV-1 allows for Rev-dependent mRNA export from the nucleus to the cytoplasm.
   1687..1713    +  CDS            Rev (fragment): human immunodeficiency virus 1 (HIV-1) Rev protein; rev; enhances nuclear export of unspliced and incompletely spliced viral mRNAs
   1720..1743    +  promoter       SV40 promoter (fragment): SV40 early promoter
   1744..1815    +  promoter       SV40 promoter (fragment): SV40 enhancer and early promoter
   1839..1974    +  rep_origin     SV40 ori: SV40 origin of replication
   2020..2616    +  CDS            PuroR (fragment): puromycin N-acetyltransferase; pac from Streptomyces; confers resistance to puromycin
   2665..2782    +  misc_feature   cPPT/CTS: central polypurine tract and central termination sequence of HIV-1
   2847..2913    +  CDS            small t antigen (fragment): SV40 (simian virus 40) small t antigen
   2920..4098    +  promoter       EF-1α promoter: strong constitutive promoter for human elongation factor EF-1α
   4112..5617    +  CDS            NFIA: NFIA_HUMAN - Also known as KIAA1439. Experimental evidence at protein level: Swiss-Prot protein existence level 1. Recognizes and binds the palindromic sequence 5'- TTGGCNNNNNGCCAA-3' present in viral and cellular promoters and in the origin of replication of adenovirus type 2. These proteins are individually capable of activating transcription and replication. From Homo sapiens (Human).
   5633..5686    +  promoter       U6 promoter (fragment): RNA polymerase III promoter for human U6 snRNA
   5728..6316    +  misc_feature   WPRE: woodchuck hepatitis virus posttranscriptional regulatory element
   6367..6386    +  misc_feature   cPPT/CTS (fragment): central polypurine tract and central termination sequence of HIV-1
   6388..6621    +  LTR            3' LTR (ΔU3): self-inactivating 3' long terminal repeat (LTR) from HIV-1
   6699..6820    +  polyA_signal   SV40 poly(A) signal: SV40 polyadenylation signal
   6860..6995    +  rep_origin     SV40 ori: SV40 origin of replication
   7016..7034    -  promoter       T7 promoter: promoter for bacteriophage T7 RNA polymerase
   7042..7197    +  CDS            lacZα (fragment): LacZα fragment of β-galactosidase; lacZ fragment
   7202..7630    +  rep_origin     f1 ori (sequence partly withheld): f1 bacteriophage origin of replication; arrow indicates direction of (+) strand synthesis
   7683..7787    +  promoter       AmpR promoter: bla
   7788..8648    +  CDS            AmpR: β-lactamase; bla; confers resistance to ampicillin, carbenicillin, and related antibiotics
   8819..9407    +  rep_origin     ori: high-copy-number ColE1/pMB1/pBR322/pUC origin of replication
   9590..9682    +  CDS            lacI (fragment): lac repressor; lacI; The lac repressor binds to the lac operator to inhibit transcription in E. coli. This inhibition can be relieved by adding lactose or isopropyl-β-D-thiogalactopyranoside (IPTG).
   9695..9716    +  protein_bind   CAP binding site: CAP binding activates transcription in the presence of cAMP. E. coli catabolite activator protein
   9731..9761    +  promoter       lac promoter: promoter for the E. coli lac operon
   9769..9785    +  protein_bind   lac operator: The lac repressor binds to the lac operator to inhibit transcription in E. coli. This inhibition can be relieved by adding lactose or isopropyl-β-D-thiogalactopyranoside (IPTG). lac repressor encoded by lacI
   9830..9848    +  promoter       T3 promoter: promoter for bacteriophage T3 RNA polymerase
