[The description below was written by a language model from this plasmid's Addgene catalogue record and pLannotate feature annotations shown in this document.]
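Description:
TFORF2922 is a lentiviral mammalian expression plasmid built on the pLX_TRC317 backbone and carrying the human transcription factor NFIA (nuclear factor I A) as a synthesized open reading frame. It belongs to a barcoded transcription factor ORF collection in which each clone is tagged with a unique 24-bp barcode, so that the factor delivered to a cell can be identified by sequencing in pooled overexpression screens. The full sequenced record is about 9.9 kb. In bacteria the plasmid is maintained by a high-copy ColE1/pUC-type origin and selected with ampicillin through the β-lactamase gene. An f1 origin and residual lac, T7 and T3 elements from the cloning backbone are also present. The depositor warns that recombination can occur during propagation, which is a common issue with LTR-containing plasmids.

The viral portion has a third-generation, self-inactivating layout. An RSV promoter fused to a truncated HIV-1 5' LTR drives genomic RNA production in packaging cells, followed by the Ψ packaging signal, a gag fragment, the Rev response element and a cPPT/CTS, and it ends in a ΔU3 3' LTR with a downstream SV40 polyadenylation signal. Two expression units sit between the LTRs. An SV40 early promoter drives puromycin N-acetyltransferase for selection of transduced cells, and the strong constitutive EF-1α promoter drives the NFIA coding sequence. A WPRE downstream of the ORF enhances transcript stability and expression. The barcode is not annotated in the feature table, although a short U6 promoter-like fragment is called between the ORF and the WPRE. No epitope tag or reporter is annotated. The construct is used for stable NFIA overexpression, for example in directed differentiation screens.
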