Addgene plasmid #143673: TFORF2922
Purpose: Lentiviral vector for overexpressing transcription factor ORFs with unique 24-bp barcodes. Barcodes facilitate identification of transcription factors in pooled screens.
Depositing lab: Feng Zhang. Depositing organization: Broad Institute. Publication: A transcription factor atlas of directed differentiation. Joung J, Ma S, Tay T, Geiger-Schuller KR, Kirchgatterer PC, Verdine VK, Guo B, Arias-Garcia MA, Allen WE, Singh A, Kuksenko O, Abudayyeh OO, Gootenberg JS, Fu Z, Macrae RK, Buenrostro JD, Regev A, Zhang F. Cell. 2023 Jan 5;186(1):209-229.e26. doi: 10.1016/j.cell.2022.11.026. PubMed 36608654.
Backbone
  Vector backbone: pLX_TRC317
  Backbone manufacturer: Broad Institute Genetic Perturbation Platform
  Backbone size w/o insert (bp): 8264
  Vector type: Mammalian Expression, Lentiviral
  Selectable markers: Puromycin
Growth in bacteria
  Bacterial resistance: Ampicillin, 100 μg/mL
  Growth temperature: 37°C
  Growth strain: NEB Stable
  Copy number: High Copy
Gene/Insert
  Gene/Insert name: NFIA
  Species: H. sapiens (human)
  Insert size (bp): 1607
  Entrez Gene: NFIA (a.k.a. BRMUTD, C1DELp32p31, CTF, DEL1P32P31, NF-I/A, NF1-A, NFI-A, NFI-L)
  Promoter: EF1a
  Cloning method: Unknown
  Sequencing primers: 5′ GGGTGGAGACTGAAGTTAGGCCAG; 3′ CACATAGCGTAAAAGGAGCAACATAG
Terms and licenses: Academic/Nonprofit Terms; Industry Terms: Not Available to Industry
Depositor comments: NM_001145511,ENST00000407417 . The transcription factor ORF portion of this plasmid was synthesized by Genewiz. Please test multiple small colonies in case of plasmid recombination. To make this collection available in a timely manner, a portion of this collection was not fully sequenced by Addgene. If an Addgene verified full plasmid sequence is not available, please contact us prior to placing an order to request the full sequence.
How to cite: TFORF2922 was a gift from Feng Zhang (Addgene plasmid # 143673 ; http://n2t.net/addgene:143673 ; RRID:Addgene_143673)
