>Addgene plasmid #143673 | TFORF2922 | depositor partial sequence | sequence record 283149 | Insert
ACCGCCACCATGGATGAATTTCATCCTTTCATCGAAGCACTTCTGCCCCACGTCCGAGCCTTTGCCTACA
CATGGTTCAACCTGCAGGCCCGAAAACGAAAATACTTCAAAAAACATGAAAAGCGTATGTCAAAAGAAGA
AGAGAGAGCCGTGAAGGATGAATTGCTAAGTGAAAAACCAGAGGTCAAGCAGAAGTGGGCATCTCGACTT
CTGGCAAAGTTGCGGAAAGATATCCGACCCGAATATCGAGAGGATTTTGTTCTTACAGTTACAGGGAAAA
AACCTCCATGTTGTGTTCTTTCCAACCCAGACCAGAAAGGCAAGATGCGAAGAATTGACTGCCTCCGCCA
GGCAGATAAAGTCTGGAGGTTGGACCTTGTTATGGTGATTTTGTTTAAAGGTATTCCGCTGGAAAGTACT
GATGGCGAGCGCCTTGTAAAGTCCCCACAATGCTCTAATCCAGGGCTCTGTGTCCAACCCCATCACATAG
GGGTTTCTGTTAAGGAACTCGATTTATATTTGGCATACTTTGTGCATGCAGCAGATTCAAGTCAATCTGA
AAGTCCCAGCCAGCCAAGTGACGCTGACATTAAGGACCAGCCAGAAAATGGACATTTGGGCTTCCAGGAC
AGTTTTGTCACATCAGGTGTTTTTAGTGTCACTGAGCTAGTAAGAGTGTCACAGACACCAATAGCTGCAG
GAACTGGCCCAAATTTTTCTCTCTCAGATTTGGAAAGTTCTTCATACTACAGCATGAGTCCAGGAGCAAT
GAGGAGGTCTTTACCCAGCACATCCTCTACGAGCTCCACAAAGCGCCTCAAGTCTGTGGAGGATGAAATG
GACAGTCCTGGTGAGGAGCCATTTTATACAGGCCAAGGGCGCTCCCCAGGAAGTGGCAGTCAGTCAAGTG
GATGGCATGAAGTGGAGCCAGGAATGCCATCTCCAACCACACTGAAGAAGTCGGAGAAGTCTGGTTTCAG
CAGCCCCTCCCCTTCACAGACCTCCTCCCTGGGAACGGCGTTCACACAGCATCACCGACCTGTCATTACA
GGACCCAGAGCAAGTCCGCATGCAACACCATCGACTCTTCATTTCCCGACATCACCCATTATCCAGCAGC
CTGGGCCTTACTTCTCACACCCAGCCATCCGCTATCACCCTCAGGAGACGCTGAAAGAATTTGTCCAACT
TGTCTGCCCTGATGCTGGTCAGCAGGCTGGACAGGTGGGGTTCCTCAATCCCAATGGGAGCAGCCAAGGC
AAGGTGCACAACCCATTCCTTCCCACCCCAATGTTGCCACCGCCACCGCCACCACCGATGGCCAGGCCTG
TGCCTCTGCCGGTGCCAGACACAAAGCCTCCAACCACGTCAACAGAAGGAGGTGCAGCCTCCCCCACGTC
ACCAACCTACTCGACACCCAGCACCTCCCCCGCAAACCGATTCGTCAGTGTTGGACCACGGGATCCAAGC
TTTGTAAATATCCCTCAACAGACACAGTCCTGGTACCTGGGATAGTAATGAACTAGTCCGTAACTTGAAA
GTATTTCGATTTCTTGGCTTTATATATCTTGTGGAAAGGACGACTAAAGCGGGACGCTAAGTTACGG
