>Addgene plasmid #143673 | TFORF2922 | depositor partial sequence | sequence record 283150 | Barcode
CTAAAGCGGGACGCTAAGTTACGG
